Addgene plasmid #51667: pMSCVpuro-Flag-mAIM2-EGFP
Purpose: Express Flag and GFP-tagged mAIM2 in mammalian cells
Depositing lab: Emad Alnemri. Depositing organization: Thomas Jefferson University. Publication: AIM2 activates the inflammasome and cell death in response to cytoplasmic DNA. Fernandes-Alnemri T, Yu JW, Datta P, Wu J, Alnemri ES. Nature. 2009 Mar 26;458(7237):509-13. doi: 10.1038/nature07710. Epub 2009 Jan 21. PubMed 19158676.
Backbone
  Vector backbone: pMSCVpuro
  Backbone manufacturer: clontech
  Backbone size w/o insert (bp): 6264
  Total vector size (bp): 8207
  Vector type: Mammalian Expression, Retroviral
  Selectable markers: Puromycin
Growth in bacteria
  Bacterial resistance: Ampicillin, 100 μg/mL
  Growth temperature: 37°C
  Growth strain: DH5alpha
  Copy number: Unknown
Gene/Insert
  Gene/Insert name: Aim2
  Species: M. musculus (mouse)
  Insert size (bp): 1059
  Entrez Gene: Aim2 (a.k.a. Gm1313, Ifi210)
  Promoter: MESV
  Tag / fusion protein: EGFP (C terminal on insert); Flag (N terminal on insert)
  Cloning method: Restriction Enzyme; 5′ cloning site BglII (not destroyed); 3′ cloning site BamHI (not destroyed)
  Sequencing primers: 5′ 5' MSCV primer; 3′ 3' MSCV primer
Terms and licenses: Academic/Nonprofit Terms; Industry Terms: Not Available to Industry
How to cite: pMSCVpuro-Flag-mAIM2-EGFP was a gift from Emad Alnemri (Addgene plasmid # 51667 ; http://n2t.net/addgene:51667 ; RRID:Addgene_51667)
