[The description below was written by a language model from this plasmid's Addgene catalogue record and pLannotate feature annotations shown in this document.]
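Description:
pMSCVpuro-Flag-mAIM2-EGFP is a gammaretroviral mammalian expression vector built on the pMSCVpuro (murine stem cell virus) backbone. It carries mouse Aim2, the cytosolic double-stranded DNA sensor that assembles a caspase-1-activating inflammasome. In E. coli the plasmid is maintained through a high-copy ColE1/pUC-type origin and selected with ampicillin via the β-lactamase gene. Short fragments of lacI, lacZα, rop, bom, TcR and env annotated in the backbone are non-functional remnants of earlier cloning vectors.

The retroviral unit is flanked by murine embryonic stem cell virus 5' and 3' LTRs. Downstream of the 5' LTR lie the MESV Ψ packaging signal and a truncated, start-codon-less gag segment, which together allow the transcript to be packaged into virions when the viral proteins are supplied in trans by a packaging cell line. The 5' LTR drives the fusion open reading frame, which runs from an N-terminal Flag epitope through the Aim2 coding sequence to a C-terminal EGFP. The Flag tag is annotated as a short fragment of a 3xFLAG motif, consistent with a single tag. The insert was placed between BglII and BamHI sites. An internal mouse PGK promoter separately expresses puromycin N-acetyltransferase, so transduced or transfected cells can be selected with puromycin.

The construct is intended for transient or stable expression of tagged mouse AIM2 in mammalian cells. The Flag tag permits detection or immunoprecipitation, and EGFP permits fluorescence-based visualisation of the protein. The depositor's full sequence is 8,092 nt, slightly shorter than the 8,207 bp catalogue total.
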