Features (pLannotate 1.2.2; 21 found; start..end, strand, type, name):
    579..920     +  misc_feature   MESV Ψ: packaging signal of murine embryonic stem cell virus
    987..1403    +  CDS            gag (truncated): truncated Moloney murine leukemia virus (MMLV) gag gene lacking the start codon
   1418..1438    +  CDS            3xFLAG (fragment): three tandem FLAG® epitope tags
   1443..2504    +  CDS            Aim2: AIM2_MOUSE - Also known as Gm1313, Ifi210. Experimental evidence at protein level: Swiss-Prot protein existence level 1. Involved in innate immune response by recognizing cytosolic double-stranded DNA and inducing caspase-1-activating inflammasome formation in macrophages. Upon binding to DNA is thought to undergo oligomerization and to associate with PYCARD initiating the recruitment of caspase-1 precusrsor and processing of interleukin-1 beta and interleukin-18. Detects cytosolic dsDNA of viral and bacterial origin in a non-sequence-specific manner. Can also trigger PYCARD-dependent, caspase
   2526..3245    +  CDS            EGFP: the original enhanced GFP (Yang et al., 1996) mammalian codon-optimized
   3266..3765    +  promoter       PGK promoter: mouse phosphoglycerate kinase 1 promoter
   3786..4385    +  CDS            PuroR: puromycin N-acetyltransferase; pac from Streptomyces alboniger; confers resistance to puromycin
   4485..4999    +  LTR            3' LTR: 3' long terminal repeat from murine embryonic stem cell virus
   5161..5177    -  protein_bind   lac operator: The lac repressor binds to the lac operator to inhibit transcription in E. coli. This inhibition can be relieved by adding lactose or isopropyl-β-D-thiogalactopyranoside (IPTG). lac repressor encoded by lacI
   5185..5215    -  promoter       lac promoter: promoter for the E. coli lac operon
   5230..5251    -  protein_bind   CAP binding site: CAP binding activates transcription in the presence of cAMP. E. coli catabolite activator protein
   5264..5356    -  CDS            lacI (fragment): lac repressor; lacI; The lac repressor binds to the lac operator to inhibit transcription in E. coli. This inhibition can be relieved by adding lactose or isopropyl-β-D-thiogalactopyranoside (IPTG).
   5539..6127    -  rep_origin     ori: high-copy-number ColE1/pMB1/pBR322/pUC origin of replication
   6298..7158    -  CDS            AmpR: β-lactamase; bla; confers resistance to ampicillin, carbenicillin, and related antibiotics
   7159..7263    -  promoter       AmpR promoter: bla
   7358..7393    +  CDS            rop (fragment): Rop protein, which maintains plasmids at low copy number; rop
   7495..7594    +  misc_feature   bom (fragment): basis of mobility region from pBR322
   7600..7749    -  CDS            lacZα (fragment): LacZα fragment of β-galactosidase; lacZ fragment
   7749..7950    -  CDS            TcR (fragment): tetracycline efflux protein; tet; confers resistance to tetracycline
   7951..8049    +  CDS            env (fragment): murine leukemia virus gPr80 envelope polyprotein precursor; env; proteolytically cleaved into gp70SU and p15TM subunits
   8091..515     +  LTR            5' LTR (across the origin): 5' long terminal repeat from murine embryonic stem cell virus
>Addgene plasmid #51667 | pMSCVpuro-Flag-mAIM2-EGFP | depositor full sequence | sequence record 79042 | pMSCVpuro-Flag-mAIM2-EGFP sequence 8092 bps
TGAAAGACCCCACCTGTAGGTTTGGCAAGCTAGCTTAAGTAACGCCATTTTGCAAGGCATGGAAAATACA
TAACTGAGAATAGAGAAGTTCAGATCAAGGTTAGGAACAGAGAGACAGCAGAATATGGGCCAAACAGGAT
ATCTGTGGTAAGCAGTTCCTGCCCCGGCTCAGGGCCAAGAACAGATGGTCCCCAGATGCGGTCCCGCCCT
CAGCAGTTTCTAGAGAACCATCAGATGTTTCCAGGGTGCCCCAAGGACCTGAAATGACCCTGTGCCTTAT
TTGAACTAACCAATCAGTTCGCTTCTCGCTTCTGTTCGCGCGCTTCTGCTCCCCGAGCTCAATAAAAGAG
CCCACAACCCCTCACTCGGCGCGCCAGTCCTCCGATAGACTGCGTCGCCCGGGTACCCGTATTCCCAATA
AAGCCTCTTGCTGTTTGCATCCGAATCGTGGACTCGCTGATCCTTGGGAGGGTCTCCTCAGATTGATTGA
CTGCCCACCTCGGGGGTCTTTCATTTGGAGGTTCCACCGAGATTTGGAGACCCCTGCCCAGGGACCACCG
ACCCCCCCGCCGGGAGGTAAGCTGGCCAGCGGTCGTTTCGTGTCTGTCTCTGTCTTTGTGCGTGTTTGTG
CCGGCATCTAATGTTTGCGCCTGCGTCTGTACTAGTTAGCTAACTAGCTCTGTATCTGGCGGACCCGTGG
TGGAACTGACGAGTTCTGAACACCCGGCCGCAACCCTGGGAGACGTCCCAGGGACTTTGGGGGCCGTTTT
TGTGGCCCGACCTGAGGAAGGGAGTCGATGTGGAATCCGACCCCGTCAGGATATGTGGTTCTGGTAGGAG
ACGAGAACCTAAAACAGTTCCCGCCTCCGTCTGAATTTTTGCTTTCGGTTTGGAACCGAAGCCGCGCGTC
TTGTCTGCTGCAGCGCTGCAGCATCGTTCTGTGTTGTCTCTGTCTGACTGTGTTTCTGTATTTGTCTGAA
AATTAGGGCCAGACTGTTACCACTCCCTTAAGTTTGACCTTAGGTCACTGGAAAGATGTCGAGCGGATCG
CTCACAACCAGTCGGTAGATGTCAAGAAGAGACGTTGGGTTACCTTCTGCTCTGCAGAATGGCCAACCTT
TAACGTCGGATGGCCGCGAGACGGCACCTTTAACCGAGACCTCATCACCCAGGTTAAGATCAAGGTCTTT
TCACCTGGCCCGCATGGACACCCAGACCAGGTCCCCTACATCGTGACCTGGGAAGCCTTGGCTTTTGACC
CCCCTCCCTGGGTCAAGCCCTTTGTACACCCTAAGCCTCCGCCTCCTCTTCCTCCATCCGCCCCGTCTCT
CCCCCTTGAACCTCCTCGTTCGACCCCGCCTCGATCCTCCCTTTATCCAGCCCTCACTCCTTCTCTAGGC
GCCGGAATTAGATCTATGGACTACAAAGACGATGACGACAAGCTTGAGAGTGAGTACCGGGAAATGCTGT
TGTTGACCGGCCTGGACCACATCACGGAGGAAGAACTGAAACGGTTCAAGTACTTTGCTTTGACTGAGTT
TCAGATTGCCAGGAGCACACTCGACGTGGCAGATAGGACAGAGTTAGCTGACCACCTGATTCAAAGTGCA
GGTGCGGCGTCTGCAGTGACCAAGGCCATTAATATTTTCCAGAAGTTGAATTATATGCATATTGCAAATG
CTCTTGAAGAGAAAAAGAAAGAAGCTGAACGTAAACTCATGACCAATACAAAGAAGAGAGGAACACAGAA
GGTAGAAAATAGAAGTCAAGCTGAAAACTGCTCTGCTGCCTCTGCCACCCGCAGTGACAATGACTTTAAG
GAACAGGCTGCTACAGAAGTCTGTCCTCAAGCTAAGCCTCAGAAGAAACAGATGGTGGCAGAACAGGAAG
CCATCAGAGAAGATTTACAGAAAGATCCACTTGTTGTCACGGTGCTGAAAGCTATAAATCCCTTTGAGTG
TGAGACTCAGGAAGGAAGACAAGAGATATTTCATGCAACAGTGGCCACGGAGACAGATTTTTTCTTTGTA
AAAGTTTTAAACGCACAGTTTAAAGATAAATTTATCCCAAAGAGGACAATTAAAATATCAAACTACCTTT
GGCACAGTAACTTCATGGAGGTCACCAGTTCCTCAGTTGTGGTTGATGTTGAATCTAACCACGAAGTCCC
AAATAACGTTGTTAAGAGAGCCAGGGAAACTCCCAGGATTAGTAAACTGAAGATTCAGCCATGTGGAACA
ATTGTGAATGGGCTGTTTAAAGTCCAGAAGATAACAGAGGAAAAAGATAGAGTACTGTATGGTATACATG
ATAAAACAGGGACAATGGAGGTGTTGGTGCTGGGAAACCCAAGCAAAACAAAGTGCGAGGAAGGAGACAA
GATTAGACTCACGTTCTTTGAGGTGTCAAAAAATGGAGTGAAAATTCAGTTGAAATCTGGACCTTGTAGC
TTTTTTAAGGTTATTAAGGCTGCAAAGCCAAAAACTGACATGAAAAGTGTGGAGGAGGATCCACCGGTCG
CCACCATGGTGAGCAAGGGCGAGGAGCTGTTCACCGGGGTGGTGCCCATCCTGGTCGAGCTGGACGGCGA
CGTAAACGGCCACAAGTTCAGCGTGTCCGGCGAGGGCGAGGGCGATGCCACCTACGGCAAGCTGACCCTG
AAGTTCATCTGCACCACCGGCAAGCTGCCCGTGCCCTGGCCCACCCTCGTGACCACCCTGACCTACGGCG
TGCAGTGCTTCAGCCGCTACCCCGACCACATGAAGCAGCACGACTTCTTCAAGTCCGCCATGCCCGAAGG
CTACGTCCAGGAGCGCACCATCTTCTTCAAGGACGACGGCAACTACAAGACCCGCGCCGAGGTGAAGTTC
GAGGGCGACACCCTGGTGAACCGCATCGAGCTGAAGGGCATCGACTTCAAGGAGGACGGCAACATCCTGG
GGCACAAGCTGGAGTACAACTACAACAGCCACAACGTCTATATCATGGCCGACAAGCAGAAGAACGGCAT
CAAGGTGAACTTCAAGATCCGCCACAACATCGAGGACGGCAGCGTGCAGCTCGCCGACCACTACCAGCAG
AACACCCCCATCGGCGACGGCCCCGTGCTGCTGCCCGACAACCACTACCTGAGCACCCAGTCCGCCCTGA
GCAAAGACCCCAACGAGAAGCGCGATCACATGGTCCTGCTGGAGTTCGTGACCGCCGCCGGGATCACTCT
CGGCATGGACGAGCTGTACAAGTAAAGCGGCCAACGAATTCTACCGGGTAGGGGAGGCGCTTTTCCCAAG
GCAGTCTGGAGCATGCGCTTTAGCAGCCCCGCTGGGCACTTGGCGCTACACAAGTGGCCTCTGGCCTCGC
ACACATTCCACATCCACCGGTAGGCGCCAACCGGCTCCGTTCTTTGGTGGCCCCTTCGCGCCACCTTCTA
CTCCTCCCCTAGTCAGGAAGTTCCCCCCCGCCCCGCAGCTCGCGTCGTGCAGGACGTGACAAATGGAAGT
AGCACGTCTCACTAGTCTCGTGCAGATGGACAGCACCGCTGAGCAATGGAAGCGGGTAGGCCTTTGGGGC
AGCGGCCAATAGCAGCTTTGCTCCTTCGCTTTCTGGGCTCAGAGGCTGGGAAGGGGTGGGTCCGGGGGCG
GGCTCAGGGGCGGGCTCAGGGGCGGGGCGGGCGCCCGAAGGTCCTCCGGAGGCCCGGCATTCTGCACGCT
TCAAAAGCGCACGTCTGCCGCGCTGTTCTCCTCTTCCTCATCTCCGGGCCTTTCGACCTGCAGCCCAAGC
TTACCATGACCGAGTACAAGCCCACGGTGCGCCTCGCCACCCGCGACGACGTCCCCAGGGCCGTACGCAC
CCTCGCCGCCGCGTTCGCCGACTACCCCGCCACGCGCCACACCGTCGATCCGGACCGCCACATCGAGCGG
GTCACCGAGCTGCAAGAACTCTTCCTCACGCGCGTCGGGCTCGACATCGGCAAGGTGTGGGTCGCGGACG
ACGGCGCCGCGGTGGCGGTCTGGACCACGCCGGAGAGCGTCGAAGCGGGGGCGGTGTTCGCCGAGATCGG
CCCGCGCATGGCCGAGTTGAGCGGTTCCCGGCTGGCCGCGCAGCAACAGATGGAAGGCCTCCTGGCGCCG
CACCGGCCCAAGGAGCCCGCGTGGTTCCTGGCCACCGTCGGCGTCTCGCCCGACCACCAGGGCAAGGGTC
TGGGCAGCGCCGTCGTGCTCCCCGGAGTGGAGGCGGCCGAGCGCGCCGGGGTGCCCGCCTTCCTGGAGAC
CTCCGCGCCCCGCAACCTCCCCTTCTACGAGCGGCTCGGCTTCACCGTCACCGCCGACGTCGAGGTGCCC
GAAGGACCGCGCACCTGGTGCATGACCCGCAAGCCCGGTGCCTGACGCCCGCCCCACGACCCGCAGCGCC
CGACCGAAAGGAGCGCACGACCCCATGCATCGATAAAATAAAAGATTTTATTTAGTCTCCAGAAAAAGGG
GGGAATGAAAGACCCCACCTGTAGGTTTGGCAAGCTAGCTTAAGTAACGCCATTTTGCAAGGCATGGAAA
ATACATAACTGAGAATAGAGAAGTTCAGATCAAGGTTAGGAACAGAGAGACAGCAGAATATGGGCCAAAC
AGGATATCTGTGGTAAGCAGTTCCTGCCCCGGCTCAGGGCCAAGAACAGATGGTCCCCAGATGCGGTCCC
GCCCTCAGCAGTTTCTAGAGAACCATCAGATGTTTCCAGGGTGCCCCAAGGACCTGAAATGACCCTGTGC
CTTATTTGAACTAACCAATCAGTTCGCTTCTCGCTTCTGTTCGCGCGCTTCTGCTCCCCGAGCTCAATAA
AAGAGCCCACAACCCCTCACTCGGCGCGCCAGTCCTCCGATAGACTGCGTCGCCCGGGTACCCGTGTATC
CAATAAACCCTCTTGCAGTTGCATCCGACTTGTGGTCTCGCTGTTCCTTGGGAGGGTCTCCTCTGAGTGA
TTGACTACCCGTCAGCGGGGGTCTTTCATGGGTAACAGTTTCTTGAAGTTGGAGAACAACATTCTGAGGG
TAGGAGTCGAATATTAAGTAATCCTGACTCAATTAGCCACTGTTTTGAATCCACATACTCCAATACTCCT
GAAATAGTTCATTATGGACAGCGCAGAAAGAGCTGGGGAGAATTGTGAAATTGTTATCCGCTCACAATTC
CACACAACATACGAGCCGGAAGCATAAAGTGTAAAGCCTGGGGTGCCTAATGAGTGAGCTAACTCACATT
AATTGCGTTGCGCTCACTGCCCGCTTTCCAGTCGGGAAACCTGTCGTGCCAGCTGCATTAATGAATCGGC
CAACGCGCGGGGAGAGGCGGTTTGCGTATTGGGCGCTCTTCCGCTTCCTCGCTCACTGACTCGCTGCGCT
CGGTCGTTCGGCTGCGGCGAGCGGTATCAGCTCACTCAAAGGCGGTAATACGGTTATCCACAGAATCAGG
GGATAACGCAGGAAAGAACATGTGAGCAAAAGGCCAGCAAAAGGCCAGGAACCGTAAAAAGGCCGCGTTG
CTGGCGTTTTTCCATAGGCTCCGCCCCCCTGACGAGCATCACAAAAATCGACGCTCAAGTCAGAGGTGGC
GAAACCCGACAGGACTATAAAGATACCAGGCGTTTCCCCCTGGAAGCTCCCTCGTGCGCTCTCCTGTTCC
GACCCTGCCGCTTACCGGATACCTGTCCGCCTTTCTCCCTTCGGGAAGCGTGGCGCTTTCTCATAGCTCA
CGCTGTAGGTATCTCAGTTCGGTGTAGGTCGTTCGCTCCAAGCTGGGCTGTGTGCACGAACCCCCCGTTC
AGCCCGACCGCTGCGCCTTATCCGGTAACTATCGTCTTGAGTCCAACCCGGTAAGACACGACTTATCGCC
ACTGGCAGCAGCCACTGGTAACAGGATTAGCAGAGCGAGGTATGTAGGCGGTGCTACAGAGTTCTTGAAG
TGGTGGCCTAACTACGGCTACACTAGAAGAACAGTATTTGGTATCTGCGCTCTGCTGAAGCCAGTTACCT
TCGGAAAAAGAGTTGGTAGCTCTTGATCCGGCAAACAAACCACCGCTGGTAGCGGTGGTTTTTTTGTTTG
CAAGCAGCAGATTACGCGCAGAAAAAAAGGATCTCAAGAAGATCCTTTGATCTTTTCTACGGGGTCTGAC
GCTCAGTGGAACGAAAACTCACGTTAAGGGATTTTGGTCATGAGATTATCAAAAAGGATCTTCACCTAGA
TCCTTTTAAATTAAAAATGAAGTTTTAAATCAATCTAAAGTATATATGAGTAAACTTGGTCTGACAGTTA
CCAATGCTTAATCAGTGAGGCACCTATCTCAGCGATCTGTCTATTTCGTTCATCCATAGTTGCCTGACTC
CCCGTCGTGTAGATAACTACGATACGGGAGGGCTTACCATCTGGCCCCAGTGCTGCAATGATACCGCGAG
ACCCACGCTCACCGGCTCCAGATTTATCAGCAATAAACCAGCCAGCCGGAAGGGCCGAGCGCAGAAGTGG
TCCTGCAACTTTATCCGCCTCCATCCAGTCTATTAATTGTTGCCGGGAAGCTAGAGTAAGTAGTTCGCCA
GTTAATAGTTTGCGCAACGTTGTTGCCATTGCTACAGGCATCGTGGTGTCACGCTCGTCGTTTGGTATGG
CTTCATTCAGCTCCGGTTCCCAACGATCAAGGCGAGTTACATGATCCCCCATGTTGTGCAAAAAAGCGGT
TAGCTCCTTCGGTCCTCCGATCGTTGTCAGAAGTAAGTTGGCCGCAGTGTTATCACTCATGGTTATGGCA
GCACTGCATAATTCTCTTACTGTCATGCCATCCGTAAGATGCTTTTCTGTGACTGGTGAGTACTCAACCA
AGTCATTCTGAGAATAGTGTATGCGGCGACCGAGTTGCTCTTGCCCGGCGTCAATACGGGATAATACCGC
GCCACATAGCAGAACTTTAAAAGTGCTCATCATTGGAAAACGTTCTTCGGGGCGAAAACTCTCAAGGATC
TTACCGCTGTTGAGATCCAGTTCGATGTAACCCACTCGTGCACCCAACTGATCTTCAGCATCTTTTACTT
TCACCAGCGTTTCTGGGTGAGCAAAAACAGGAAGGCAAAATGCCGCAAAAAAGGGAATAAGGGCGACACG
GAAATGTTGAATACTCATACTCTTCCTTTTTCAATATTATTGAAGCATTTATCAGGGTTATTGTCTCATG
AGCGGATACATATTTGAATGTATTTAGAAAAATAAACAAATAGGGGTTCCGCGCACATTTCCCCGAAAAG
TGCCACCTGACGTCTAAGAAACCATTATTATCATGACATTAACCTATAAAAATAGGCGTATCACGAGGCC
CTTTCGTCTCGCGCGTTTCGGTGATGACGGTGAAAACCTCTGACACATGCAGCTCCCGGAGACGGTCACA
GCTTGTCTGTAAGCGGATGCCGGGAGCAGACAAGCCCGTCAGGGCGCGTCAGCGGGTGTTGGCGGGTGTC
GGGGCTGGCTTAACTATGCGGCATCAGAGCAGATTGTACTGAGAGTGCACCATATGCGGTGTGAAATACC
GCACAGATGCGTAAGGAGAAAATACCGCATCAGGCGCCATTCGCCATTCAGGCTGCGCAACTGTTGGGAA
GGGCGATCGGTGCGGGCCTCTTCGCTATTACGCCAGCTGGCGAAAGGGGGATGTGCTGCAAGGCGATTAA
GTTGGGTAACGCCAGGGTTTTCCCAGTCACGACGTTGTAAAACGACGGCGCAAGGAATGGTGCATGCAAG
GAGATGGCGCCCAACAGTCCCCCGGCCACGGGGCCTGCCACCATACCCACGCCGAAACAAGCGCTCATGA
GCCCGAAGTGGCGAGCCCGATCTTCCCCATCGGTGATGTCGGCGATATAGGCGCCAGCAACCGCACCTGT
GGCGCCGGTGATGCCGGCCACGATGCGTCCGGCGTAGAGGCGATTAGTCCAATTTGTTAAAGACAGGATA
TCAGTGGTCCAGGCTCTAGTTTTGACTCAACAATATCACCAGCTGAAGCCTATAGAGTACGAGCCATAGA
TAAAATAAAAGATTTTATTTAGTCTCCAGAAAAAGGGGGGAA
