>Addgene plasmid #51667 | pMSCVpuro-Flag-mAIM2-EGFP | addgene partial sequence | sequence record 80871 | pBABE5 5'-CTTTATCCAGCCCTCAC-3'
ATCTATGGACTACAAAGACGATGACGACAAGCTTGAGAGTGAGTACCGGGAAATGCTGTTGTTGACCGGC
CTGGACCACATCACGGAGGAAGAACTGAAACGGTTCAAGTACTTTGCTTTGACTGAGTTTCAGATTGCCA
GGAGCACACTCGACGTGGCAGATAGGACAGAGTTAGCTGACCACCTGATTCAAAGTGCAGGTGCGGCGTC
TGCAGTGACCAAGGCCATTAATATTTTCCAGAAGTTGAATTATATGCATATTGCAAATGCTCTTGAAGAG
AAAAAGAAAGAAGCTGAACGTAAACTCATGACCAATACAAAGAAGAGAGGAACACAGAAGGTAGAAAATA
GAAGTCAAGCTGAAAACTGCTCTGCTGCCTCTGCCACCCGCAGTGACAATGACTTTAAGGAACAGGCTGC
TACAGAAGTCTGTCCTCAAGCTAAGCCTCAGAAGAAACAGATGGTGGCAGAACAGGAAGCCATCAGAGAA
GATTTACAGAAAGATCCACTTGTTGTCACGGTGCTGAAAGCTATAAATCCCTTTGAGTGTGAGACTCAGG
AAGGAAGACAAGAGATATTTCATGCAACAGTGGCCACGGAGACAGATTTTTTCTTTGTAAAAGTTTTAAA
CGCACAGTTTAAAGATAAATTTATCCCAAAGAGGACAATTAAAATATCAAACTACCTTTGGCACAGTAAC
TTCATGGAGGTCACCAGTTCCTCAGTTGTGGTTGATGTTGAATCTAACCACGAAGTCCCAAATAACGTTG
TTAAGAGAGCCAGGGAAACTCCCAGGATTAGTAAACTGAAGATTCAGCCATGTGGAACAATTGTGAATGG
GCTGTTTAAAGTCCAGAAGATAACAGAGGAAAAAGATAGAGTACTGTATGGTATACATGATAAAACAGGG
ACAATGGAGGTGTTGGTGCTGGGAAACCCAAGCAAAACAAAGTGCGAGG
