>Addgene plasmid #51667 | pMSCVpuro-Flag-mAIM2-EGFP | addgene partial sequence | sequence record 81527 | MSCV-rev 5'-CAGCGGGGCTGCTAAAGCGCATGC-3'
TACCCGGTAGAATTCGTTGGGCCGCTTTACTTGTACAGCTCGTCCATGCCGAGAGTGATCCCGGCGGCGG
TCACGAACTCCAGCAGGACCATGTGATCGCGCTTCTCGTTGGGGTCTTTGCTCAGGGCGGACTGGGTGCT
CAGGTAGTGGTTGTCGGGCAGCAGCACGGGGCCGTCGCCGATGGGGGTGTTCTGCTGGTAGTGGTCGGCG
AGCTGCACGCTGCCGTCCTCGATGTTGTGGCGGATCTTGAAGTTCACCTTGATGCCGTTCTTCTGCTTGT
CGGCCATGATATAGACGTTGTGGCTGTTGTAGTTGTACTCCAGCTTGTGCCCCAGGATGTTGCCGTCCTC
CTTGAAGTCGATGCCCTTCAGCTCGATGCGGTTCACCAGGGTGTCGCCCTCGAACTTCACCTCGGCGCGG
GTCTTGTAGTTGCCGTCGTCCTTGAAGAAGATGGTGCGCTCCTGGACGTAGCCTTCGGGCATGGCGGACT
TGAAGAAGTCGTGCTGCTTCATGTGGTCGGGGTAGCGGCTGAAGCACTGCACGCCGTAGGTCAGGGTGGT
CACGAGGGTGGGCCAGGGCACGGGCAGCTTGCCGGTGGTGCAGATGAACTTCAGGGTCAGCTTGCCGTAG
GTGGCATCGCCCTCGCCCTCGCCGGACACGCTGAACTTGTGGCCGTTTACGTCGCCGTCCAGCTCGACCA
GGATGGGCACCACCCCGGTGAACAGCTCCTCGCCCTTGCTCACCATGGTGGCGACCGGTGGATCCTCCTC
CACACTTT
